Addgene plasmid #109702: p3E-rab39bb
Purpose: Multisite gateway vector for 3' tagging with rab39bb
Depositing lab: Rob Parton. Depositing organization: University of Queensland, Institute for Molecular Bioscience. Publication: In vivo cell biological screening identifies an endocytic capture mechanism for T-tubule formation. Hall TE, Martel N, Ariotti N, Xiong Z, Lo HP, Ferguson C, Rae J, Lim YW, Parton RG. Nat Commun. 2020 Jul 24;11(1):3711. doi: 10.1038/s41467-020-17486-w. PubMed 32709891.
Backbone
  Vector backbone: pDONR p2R-p3
  Vector type: Zebrafish plasmids
Growth in bacteria
  Bacterial resistance: Kanamycin, 50 μg/mL
  Growth temperature: 37°C
  Growth strain: DH5alpha
  Copy number: High Copy
Gene/Insert
  Gene/Insert name: rab39bb
  Species: D. rerio (zebrafish)
  Entrez Gene: rab39bb (a.k.a. rab3, rab39b, zgc:153068)
  Cloning method: Gateway Cloning
Terms and licenses: Academic/Nonprofit Terms; Industry Terms: Not Available to Industry
How to cite: p3E-rab39bb was a gift from Rob Parton (Addgene plasmid # 109702 ; http://n2t.net/addgene:109702 ; RRID:Addgene_109702)
