[The description below was written by a language model from this plasmid's Addgene catalogue record and pLannotate feature annotations shown in this document.]
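Description:
p3E-rab39bb is a 3' entry clone for the multisite Gateway system, built by BP recombination of the zebrafish (Danio rerio) rab39bb coding sequence into the pDONR P2R-P3 donor backbone. It is a small plasmid of about 3.3 kb, propagated in E. coli from a high-copy ColE1/pUC-type origin and selected with kanamycin through an aph(3')-Ia resistance gene. Backbone remnants annotated around the cassette include the rrnB T1 and T2 transcription terminators, which insulate the insert from read-through transcription, short lacZα and lacI fragments, and a T7 promoter.

The payload is a roughly 640 bp open reading frame. The automated annotation labels it by similarity to human RAB39B, a small Rab GTPase involved in membrane trafficking and autophagy, but the catalogue identifies it as the zebrafish paralogue rab39bb. It is flanked on one side by an attR2 site. On the other side are overlapping hits annotated as attB3 and a partial attL, which probably together represent the attL3 site expected in a 3' entry clone, although the tool does not name it as such. No eukaryotic promoter, fluorescent tag or polyadenylation signal is annotated, so the plasmid is a recombination module rather than an expression vector.

In an LR reaction it is combined with a 5' entry clone carrying a promoter, a middle entry clone (typically a fluorescent protein or other tag) and a destination vector. This places rab39bb downstream of the middle element so that the Rab is tagged at its N-terminus, leaving its C-terminus free. The record lists it as a zebrafish plasmid, and it comes from an in vivo cell biological screen that studied T-tubule formation. The depositor and sequencing-derived records are the same length and show the same features in opposite orientations.
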