Features (pLannotate 1.2.2; 11 found; start..end, strand, type, name):
    121..213     +  CDS            lacI (fragment): lac repressor; lacI; The lac repressor binds to the lac operator to inhibit transcription in E. coli. This inhibition can be relieved by adding lactose or isopropyl-β-D-thiogalactopyranoside (IPTG).
    268..295     -  terminator     rrnB T2 terminator: transcription terminator T2 from the E. coli rrnB gene
    427..470     +  terminator     rrnB T1 terminator: Escherichia coli rrnB; transcription terminator T1 from the E. coli rrnB gene
    517..553     -  CDS            lacZα (fragment): LacZα fragment of β-galactosidase; lacZ fragment
    624..748     -  protein_bind   attR2: mutant version of attR; recombination site for the Gateway® LR reaction LR Clonase™
    750..1385    +  CDS            RAB39B: RB39B_HUMAN - Experimental evidence at protein level: Swiss-Prot protein existence level 1. Small GTPases Rab involved in autophagy (PubMed:27103069). The small GTPases Rab are key regulators of intracellular membrane trafficking, from the formation of transport vesicles to their fusion with membranes. Rabs cycle between an inactive GDP-bound form and an active GTP-bound form that is able to recruit to membranes different sets of downstream effectors directly responsible for vesicle formation, movement, tethering and fusion (PubMed:27103069). May regulate the homeostasis of SNCA/alpha-synuclei
   1400..1420    -  protein_bind   attB3: mutant version of attB; core recombination site for the Gateway® BP reaction BP Clonase™
   1411..1496    -  protein_bind   attL1 (fragment): mutant version of attL; recombination site for the Gateway® LR reaction LR Clonase™
   1533..1551    -  promoter       T7 promoter: promoter for bacteriophage T7 RNA polymerase
   1685..2494    +  CDS            KanR: aminoglycoside phosphotransferase; aph(3')-Ia; confers resistance to kanamycin in bacteria or G418 (Geneticin®) in eukaryotes
   2641..3229    +  rep_origin     ori: high-copy-number ColE1/pMB1/pBR322/pUC origin of replication
>Addgene plasmid #109702 | p3E-rab39bb | depositor full sequence | sequence record 206639 | Full Sequence
CTTTCCTGCGTTATCCCCTGATTCTGTGGATAACCGTATTACCGCCTTTGAGTGAGCTGATACCGCTCGC
CGCAGCCGAACGACCGAGCGCAGCGAGTCAGTGAGCGAGGAAGCGGAAGAGCGCCCAATACGCAAACCGC
CTCTCCCCGCGCGTTGGCCGATTCATTAATGCAGCTGGCACGACAGGTTTCCCGACTGGAAAGCGGGCAG
TGAGCGCAACGCAATTAATACGCGTACCGCTAGCCAGGAAGAGTTTGTAGAAACGCAAAAAGGCCATCCG
TCAGGATGGCCTTCTGCTTAGTTTGATGCCTGGCAGTTTATGGCGGGCGTCCTGCCCGCCACCCTCCGGG
CCGTTGCTTCACAACGTTCAAATCCGCTCCCGGCGGATTTGTCCTACTCAGGAGAGCGTTCACCGACAAA
CAACAGATAAAACGAAAGGCCCAGTCTTCCGACTGAGCCTTTCGTTTTATTTGATGCCTGGCAGTTCCCT
ACTCTCGCGTTAACGCTAGCATGGATGTTTTCCCAGTCACGACGTTGTAAAACGACGGCCAGTCTTAAGC
TCGGGCCCTGCAGCTCTAGAGCTCGAATTCTACAGGTCACTAATACCATCTAAGTAGTTGGTTCATAGTG
ACTGCATATGTTGTGTTTTACAGTATTATGTAGTCTGTTTTTTATGCAAAATCTAATTTAATATATTGAT
ATTTATATCATTTTACGTTTCTCGTTCAACTTTCTTGTACAAAGTGGTGGAGGCGATTTGGCTTTACCAG
TTTCGGCTGATTGTGATTGGGGACTCAACTGTTGGAAAGTCGTGTTTAATTAGGCGATTTACAGAAGGCC
GTTTCGCGCAGGTGTCGGACCCGACAGTCGGGGTCGATTTTTTCTCCCGCCTGGTGGAGATTGAACCCGG
AAAACGCATTAAACTGCAGATCTGGGACACTGCAGGCCAGGAACGTTTCAGGTCTATTACTCGAGCATAC
TACCGTAACTCTGTGGGCGGCCTGCTGCTCTTCGACATCACCAACCGCCGCTCTTTCCAGAACGTTCACG
AGTGGCTAGAGGAGGCGCGCAGTCACGTGCAGCCCCACAGCATCGTCTTCCTGCTAGTCGGGCACAAATG
TGATCTGGAACCACAGCGCCAGGTGAGCCAGCAAGAGGCCGAGAAGCTTGCAGCCGCATACGGTATGCGC
TACGTGGAGACTTCGGCACGTGACGCCATAAACGTGGAGAGGGCTTTTACAGAGCTAACGCGGGATATAT
TTGAGCTGGTCAAGAATGGGGAGATTAGCATCCAGGAAGGCTGGGAGGGAGTGAAGAGCGGGTTCGTACC
AAACGTGGTGCATTCGTCAGAAGAAGTGACAAAGGGTGATCGCCGGTGCTTCTGTTGAATCCGCAATCAC
AACTTTATTATACAAAGTTGGCATTATAAAAAAGCATTGCTTATCAATTTGTTGCAACGAACAGGTCACT
ATCAGTCAAAATAAAATCATTATTTGGAGCTCCATGGTAGCGTTAACGCGGCCGCGATATCCCCTATAGT
GAGTCGTATTACATGGTCATAGCTGTTTCCTGGCAGCTCTGGCCCGTGTCTCAAAATCTCTGATGTTACA
TTGCACAAGATAAAAATATATCATCATGAACAATAAAACTGTCTGCTTACATAAACAGTAATACAAGGGG
TGTTATGAGCCATATTCAACGGGAAACGTCGAGGCCGCGATTAAATTCCAACATGGATGCTGATTTATAT
GGGTATAAATGGGCTCGCGATAATGTCGGGCAATCAGGTGCGACAATCTATCGCTTGTATGGGAAGCCCG
ATGCGCCAGAGTTGTTTCTGAAACATGGCAAAGGTAGCGTTGCCAATGATGTTACAGATGAGATGGTCAG
ACTAAACTGGCTGACGGAATTTATGCCTCTTCCGACCATCAAGCATTTTATCCGTACTCCTGATGATGCA
TGGTTACTCACCACTGCGATCCCCGGAAAAACAGCATTCCAGGTATTAGAAGAATATCCTGATTCAGGTG
AAAATATTGTTGATGCGCTGGCAGTGTTCCTGCGCCGGTTGCATTCGATTCCTGTTTGTAATTGTCCTTT
TAACAGCGATCGCGTATTTCGTCTCGCTCAGGCGCAATCACGAATGAATAACGGTTTGGTTGATGCGAGT
GATTTTGATGACGAGCGTAATGGCTGGCCTGTTGAACAAGTCTGGAAAGAAATGCATAAACTTTTGCCAT
TCTCACCGGATTCAGTCGTCACTCATGGTGATTTCTCACTTGATAACCTTATTTTTGACGAGGGGAAATT
AATAGGTTGTATTGATGTTGGACGAGTCGGAATCGCAGACCGATACCAGGATCTTGCCATCCTATGGAAC
TGCCTCGGTGAGTTTTCTCCTTCATTACAGAAACGGCTTTTTCAAAAATATGGTATTGATAATCCTGATA
TGAATAAATTGCAGTTTCATTTGATGCTCGATGAGTTTTTCTAATCAGAATTGGTTAATTGGTTGTAACA
CTGGCAGAGCATTACGCTGACTTGACGGGACGGCGCAAGCTCATGACCAAAATCCCTTAACGTGAGTTAC
GCGTCGTTCCACTGAGCGTCAGACCCCGTAGAAAAGATCAAAGGATCTTCTTGAGATCCTTTTTTTCTGC
GCGTAATCTGCTGCTTGCAAACAAAAAAACCACCGCTACCAGCGGTGGTTTGTTTGCCGGATCAAGAGCT
ACCAACTCTTTTTCCGAAGGTAACTGGCTTCAGCAGAGCGCAGATACCAAATACTGTCCTTCTAGTGTAG
CCGTAGTTAGGCCACCACTTCAAGAACTCTGTAGCACCGCCTACATACCTCGCTCTGCTAATCCTGTTAC
CAGTGGCTGCTGCCAGTGGCGATAAGTCGTGTCTTACCGGGTTGGACTCAAGACGATAGTTACCGGATAA
GGCGCAGCGGTCGGGCTGAACGGGGGGTTCGTGCACACAGCCCAGCTTGGAGCGAACGACCTACACCGAA
CTGAGATACCTACAGCGTGAGCATTGAGAAAGCGCCACGCTTCCCGAAGGGAGAAAGGCGGACAGGTATC
CGGTAAGCGGCAGGGTCGGAACAGGAGAGCGCACGAGGGAGCTTCCAGGGGGAAACGCCTGGTATCTTTA
TAGTCCTGTCGGGTTTCGCCACCTCTGACTTGAGCGTCGATTTTTGTGATGCTCGTCAGGGGGGCGGAGC
CTATGGAAAAACGCCAGCAACGCGGCCTTTTTACGGTTCCTGGCCTTTTGCTGGCCTTTTGCTCACATGT
T
