Features (pLannotate 1.2.2; 11 found; start..end, strand, type, name):
     76..96      +  protein_bind   attB3: mutant version of attB; core recombination site for the Gateway® BP reaction BP Clonase™
    111..746     -  CDS            RAB39B: RB39B_HUMAN - Experimental evidence at protein level: Swiss-Prot protein existence level 1. Small GTPases Rab involved in autophagy (PubMed:27103069). The small GTPases Rab are key regulators of intracellular membrane trafficking, from the formation of transport vesicles to their fusion with membranes. Rabs cycle between an inactive GDP-bound form and an active GTP-bound form that is able to recruit to membranes different sets of downstream effectors directly responsible for vesicle formation, movement, tethering and fusion (PubMed:27103069). May regulate the homeostasis of SNCA/alpha-synuclei
    748..872     +  protein_bind   attR2: mutant version of attR; recombination site for the Gateway® LR reaction LR Clonase™
    943..979     +  CDS            lacZα (fragment): LacZα fragment of β-galactosidase; lacZ fragment
   1026..1069    -  terminator     rrnB T1 terminator: Escherichia coli rrnB; transcription terminator T1 from the E. coli rrnB gene
   1201..1228    +  terminator     rrnB T2 terminator: transcription terminator T2 from the E. coli rrnB gene
   1283..1375    -  CDS            lacI (fragment): lac repressor; lacI; The lac repressor binds to the lac operator to inhibit transcription in E. coli. This inhibition can be relieved by adding lactose or isopropyl-β-D-thiogalactopyranoside (IPTG).
   1558..2146    -  rep_origin     ori: high-copy-number ColE1/pMB1/pBR322/pUC origin of replication
   2293..3102    -  CDS            KanR: aminoglycoside phosphotransferase; aph(3')-Ia; confers resistance to kanamycin in bacteria or G418 (Geneticin®) in eukaryotes
   3236..3254    +  promoter       T7 promoter: promoter for bacteriophage T7 RNA polymerase
   3291..85      +  protein_bind   attL1 (fragment) (across the origin): mutant version of attL; recombination site for the Gateway® LR reaction LR Clonase™
>Addgene plasmid #109702 | p3E-rab39bb | addgene full sequence | sequence record 223980 | Addgene NGS Result
AAATAATGATTTTATTTTGACTGATAGTGACCTGTTCGTTGCAACAAATTGATAAGCAATGCTTTTTTAT
AATGCCAACTTTGTATAATAAAGTTGTGATTGCGGATTCAACAGAAGCACCGGCGATCACCCTTTGTCAC
TTCTTCTGACGAATGCACCACGTTTGGTACGAACCCGCTCTTCACTCCCTCCCAGCCTTCCTGGATGCTA
ATCTCCCCATTCTTGACCAGCTCAAATATATCCCGCGTTAGCTCTGTAAAAGCCCTCTCCACGTTTATGG
CGTCACGTGCCGAAGTCTCCACGTAGCGCATACCGTATGCGGCTGCAAGCTTCTCGGCCTCTTGCTGGCT
CACCTGGCGCTGTGGTTCCAGATCACATTTGTGCCCGACTAGCAGGAAGACGATGCTGTGGGGCTGCACG
TGACTGCGCGCCTCCTCTAGCCACTCGTGAACGTTCTGGAAAGAGCGGCGGTTGGTGATGTCGAAGAGCA
GCAGGCCGCCCACAGAGTTACGGTAGTATGCTCGAGTAATAGACCTGAAACGTTCCTGGCCTGCAGTGTC
CCAGATCTGCAGTTTAATGCGTTTTCCGGGTTCAATCTCCACCAGGCGGGAGAAAAAATCGACCCCGACT
GTCGGGTCCGACACCTGCGCGAAACGGCCTTCTGTAAATCGCCTAATTAAACACGACTTTCCAACAGTTG
AGTCCCCAATCACAATCAGCCGAAACTGGTAAAGCCAAATCGCCTCCACCACTTTGTACAAGAAAGTTGA
ACGAGAAACGTAAAATGATATAAATATCAATATATTAAATTAGATTTTGCATAAAAAACAGACTACATAA
TACTGTAAAACACAACATATGCAGTCACTATGAACCAACTACTTAGATGGTATTAGTGACCTGTAGAATT
CGAGCTCTAGAGCTGCAGGGCCCGAGCTTAAGACTGGCCGTCGTTTTACAACGTCGTGACTGGGAAAACA
TCCATGCTAGCGTTAACGCGAGAGTAGGGAACTGCCAGGCATCAAATAAAACGAAAGGCTCAGTCGGAAG
ACTGGGCCTTTCGTTTTATCTGTTGTTTGTCGGTGAACGCTCTCCTGAGTAGGACAAATCCGCCGGGAGC
GGATTTGAACGTTGTGAAGCAACGGCCCGGAGGGTGGCGGGCAGGACGCCCGCCATAAACTGCCAGGCAT
CAAACTAAGCAGAAGGCCATCCTGACGGATGGCCTTTTTGCGTTTCTACAAACTCTTCCTGGCTAGCGGT
ACGCGTATTAATTGCGTTGCGCTCACTGCCCGCTTTCCAGTCGGGAAACCTGTCGTGCCAGCTGCATTAA
TGAATCGGCCAACGCGCGGGGAGAGGCGGTTTGCGTATTGGGCGCTCTTCCGCTTCCTCGCTCACTGACT
CGCTGCGCTCGGTCGTTCGGCTGCGGCGAGCGGTATCAGCTCACTCAAAGGCGGTAATACGGTTATCCAC
AGAATCAGGGGATAACGCAGGAAAGAACATGTGAGCAAAAGGCCAGCAAAAGGCCAGGAACCGTAAAAAG
GCCGCGTTGCTGGCGTTTTTCCATAGGCTCCGCCCCCCTGACGAGCATCACAAAAATCGACGCTCAAGTC
AGAGGTGGCGAAACCCGACAGGACTATAAAGATACCAGGCGTTTCCCCCTGGAAGCTCCCTCGTGCGCTC
TCCTGTTCCGACCCTGCCGCTTACCGGATACCTGTCCGCCTTTCTCCCTTCGGGAAGCGTGGCGCTTTCT
CATAGCTCACGCTGTAGGTATCTCAGTTCGGTGTAGGTCGTTCGCTCCAAGCTGGGCTGTGTGCACGAAC
CCCCCGTTCAGCCCGACCGCTGCGCCTTATCCGGTAACTATCGTCTTGAGTCCAACCCGGTAAGACACGA
CTTATCGCCACTGGCAGCAGCCACTGGTAACAGGATTAGCAGAGCGAGGTATGTAGGCGGTGCTACAGAG
TTCTTGAAGTGGTGGCCTAACTACGGCTACACTAGAAGAACAGTATTTGGTATCTGCGCTCTGCTGAAGC
CAGTTACCTTCGGAAAAAGAGTTGGTAGCTCTTGATCCGGCAAACAAACCACCGCTGGTAGCGGTGGTTT
TTTTGTTTGCAAGCAGCAGATTACGCGCAGAAAAAAAGGATCTCAAGAAGATCCTTTGATCTTTTCTACG
GGGTCTGACGCTCAGTGGAACGACGCGTAACTCACGTTAAGGGATTTTGGTCATGAGCTTGCGCCGTCCC
GTCAAGTCAGCGTAATGCTCTGCCAGTGTTACAACCAATTAACCAATTCTGATTAGAAAAACTCATCGAG
CATCAAATGAAACTGCAATTTATTCATATCAGGATTATCAATACCATATTTTTGAAAAAGCCGTTTCTGT
AATGAAGGAGAAAACTCACCGAGGCAGTTCCATAGGATGGCAAGATCCTGGTATCGGTCTGCGATTCCGA
CTCGTCCAACATCAATACAACCTATTAATTTCCCCTCGTCAAAAATAAGGTTATCAAGTGAGAAATCACC
ATGAGTGACGACTGAATCCGGTGAGAATGGCAAAAGTTTATGCATTTCTTTCCAGACTTGTTCAACAGGC
CAGCCATTACGCTCGTCATCAAAATCACTCGCATCAACCAAACCGTTATTCATTCGTGATTGCGCCTGAG
CGAGACGAAATACGCGATCGCTGTTAAAAGGACAATTACAAACAGGAATCGAATGCAACCGGCGCAGGAA
CACTGCCAGCGCATCAACAATATTTTCACCTGAATCAGGATATTCTTCTAATACCTGGAATGCTGTTTTT
CCGGGGATCGCAGTGGTGAGTAACCATGCATCATCAGGAGTACGGATAAAATGCTTGATGGTCGGAAGAG
GCATAAATTCCGTCAGCCAGTTTAGTCTGACCATCTCATCTGTAACATCATTGGCAACGCTACCTTTGCC
ATGTTTCAGAAACAACTCTGGCGCATCGGGCTTCCCATACAAGCGATAGATTGTCGCACCTGATTGCCCG
ACATTATCGCGAGCCCATTTATACCCATATAAATCAGCATCCATGTTGGAATTTAATCGCGGCCTCGACG
TTTCCCGTTGAATATGGCTCATAACACCCCTTGTATTACTGTTTATGTAAGCAGACAGTTTTATTGTTCA
TGATGATATATTTTTATCTTGTGCAATGTAACATCAGAGATTTTGAGACACGGGCCAGAGCTGCCAGGAA
ACAGCTATGACCATGTAATACGACTCACTATAGGGGATATCGCGGCCGCGTTAACGCTACCATGGAGCTC
C
